Addgene plasmid #220077: EGFP-1-SAC1deltaTMD-Fis1tail
Depositing lab: Gerry Hammond. Publication: Orthogonal Targeting of SAC1 to Mitochondria Implicates ORP2 as a Major Player in PM PI4P Turnover. Doyle CP, Rectenwald A, Timple L, Hammond GRV. Contact (Thousand Oaks). 2024 Feb 7;7:25152564241229272. doi: 10.1177/25152564241229272. eCollection 2024 Jan-Dec. PubMed 38327560.
Backbone
  Vector backbone: pEGFP-C1
  Vector type: Mammalian Expression
Growth in bacteria
  Bacterial resistance: Kanamycin, 50 μg/mL
  Growth temperature: 37°C
  Growth strain: DH5alpha
  Copy number: High Copy
Gene/Insert
  Gene/Insert name: SACM1l-Fis1tail (alt name: SAC1)
  Species: H. sapiens (human)
  Mutation: deltaTMD
  Entrez Gene: SACM1L (a.k.a. SAC1)
  Cloning method: Gibson Cloning
Terms and licenses: Academic/Nonprofit Terms; Industry Terms: Not Available to Industry
Depositor comments: SACM1L gene used in this plasmid contains a missense mutation Y433F relative to the human genome reference sequence. However, the short Genetic Variations database (dbSNP) shows that this allele (rs1468542) represents approximately 60% of alleles present in the human population sampled to date. This allele can therefore be viewed as ‘wild-type’.
How to cite: EGFP-1-SAC1deltaTMD-Fis1tail was a gift from Gerry Hammond (Addgene plasmid # 220077 ; http://n2t.net/addgene:220077 ; RRID:Addgene_220077)
