[The description below was written by a language model from this plasmid's Addgene catalogue record and pLannotate feature annotations shown in this document.]
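Description:
EGFP-1-SAC1deltaTMD-Fis1tail is a 6.3 kb mammalian expression plasmid built on the pEGFP-C1 backbone by Gibson cloning. It is propagated in E. coli at high copy from a ColE1/pUC-type origin and also carries an f1 phage origin. Selection relies on a single Tn5 NeoR/KanR (aminoglycoside phosphotransferase) gene placed behind tandem bacterial (bla) and SV40 early promoters and followed by an HSV TK polyadenylation signal, so it gives kanamycin resistance in bacteria and can confer G418 resistance in transfected mammalian cells. Short matches annotated as ble, bGH poly(A) and SV40 large T antigen are only fragments, most likely residual backbone sequence rather than functional parts.

The payload is a single fusion open reading frame driven by the human CMV immediate early enhancer and promoter and terminated by the SV40 poly(A) signal. EGFP sits at the N-terminus, followed by human SACM1L (SAC1) lacking its transmembrane domain (deltaTMD), and then by a short C-terminal fragment of human FIS1. SAC1 is a phosphoinositide phosphatase; replacing its own membrane anchor with the FIS1 tail, a tail-anchor sequence that inserts into the outer mitochondrial membrane, is designed to redirect the enzyme to mitochondria, with EGFP reporting its localisation. The associated publication title indicates that this orthogonal targeting of SAC1 to mitochondria was used to study plasma membrane PI4P turnover and the role of ORP2. The depositor notes that the SACM1L sequence encodes Y433F relative to the human reference genome, but that this is a common allele, present in roughly 60% of sampled human alleles, and can be regarded as wild-type.
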