Features (pLannotate 1.2.2; 15 found; start..end, strand, type, name):
     61..364     +  enhancer       CMV enhancer: human cytomegalovirus immediate early enhancer
    365..568     +  promoter       CMV promoter: human cytomegalovirus (CMV) immediate early promoter
    613..1329    +  CDS            EGFP: EGFP is a basic (constitutively fluorescent) green fluorescent protein published in 1996, derived from Aequorea victoria. It is reported to be a rapidly-maturing weak dimer with moderate acid sensitivity.
   1345..2904    +  CDS            SACM1L (fragment): SAC1_HUMAN - Also known as KIAA0851 From Homo sapiens (Human).
   2902..3000    +  CDS            FIS1 (fragment): FIS1_HUMAN - Also known as TTC11. Experimental evidence at protein level: Swiss-Prot protein existence level 1. Involved in the fragmentation of the mitochondrial network and its perinuclear clustering. Plays a minor role in the recruitment and association of the fission mediator dynamin-related protein 1 (DNM1L) to the mitochondrial surface and mitochondrial fission. Can induce cytochrome c release from the mitochondrion to the cytosol, ultimately leading to apoptosis. Also mediates peroxisomal fission. From Homo sapiens (Human).
   3003..3079    +  CDS            large T antigen (fragment): large T antigen from SV40 (simian virus 40)
   3102..3223    +  polyA_signal   SV40 poly(A) signal: SV40 polyadenylation signal
   3257..3685    -  rep_origin     f1 ori (sequence partly withheld): f1 bacteriophage origin of replication; arrow indicates direction of (+) strand synthesis
   3712..3816    +  promoter       AmpR promoter: bla
   3818..4175    +  promoter       SV40 promoter: SV40 enhancer and early promoter
   4210..5004    +  CDS            NeoR/KanR: aminoglycoside phosphotransferase from Tn5; aph(3')-II (or nptII); confers resistance to neomycin, kanamycin, and G418 (Geneticin®)
   5025..5177    +  CDS            ble (fragment): BLE_KLEPN - Experimental evidence at protein level: Swiss-Prot protein existence level 1. Binding protein with a strong affinity to the bleomycin family of antibiotics. Binds to CL990; an antimitotic-antibiotic compound. From Klebsiella pneumoniae.
   5236..5283    +  polyA_signal   HSV TK poly(A) signal: herpes simplex virus thymidine kinase polyadenylation signal (Cole and Stacy, 1985)
   5374..5390    -  polyA_signal   bGH poly(A) signal (fragment): bovine growth hormone polyadenylation signal
   5612..6200    +  rep_origin     ori: high-copy-number ColE1/pMB1/pBR322/pUC origin of replication
>Addgene plasmid #220077 | EGFP-1-SAC1deltaTMD-Fis1tail | addgene full sequence | sequence record 434124 | Addgene NGS Result
TAGTTATTAATAGTAATCAATTACGGGGTCATTAGTTCATAGCCCATATATGGAGTTCCGCGTTACATAA
CTTACGGTAAATGGCCCGCCTGGCTGACCGCCCAACGACCCCCGCCCATTGACGTCAATAATGACGTATG
TTCCCATAGTAACGCCAATAGGGACTTTCCATTGACGTCAATGGGTGGAGTATTTACGGTAAACTGCCCA
CTTGGCAGTACATCAAGTGTATCATATGCCAAGTACGCCCCCTATTGACGTCAATGACGGTAAATGGCCC
GCCTGGCATTATGCCCAGTACATGACCTTATGGGACTTTCCTACTTGGCAGTACATCTACGTATTAGTCA
TCGCTATTACCATGGTGATGCGGTTTTGGCAGTACATCAATGGGCGTGGATAGCGGTTTGACTCACGGGG
ATTTCCAAGTCTCCACCCCATTGACGTCAATGGGAGTTTGTTTTGGCACCAAAATCAACGGGACTTTCCA
AAATGTCGTAACAACTCCGCCCCATTGACGCAAATGGGCGGTAGGCGTGTACGGTGGGAGGTCTATATAA
GCAGAGCTGGTTTAGTGAACCGTCAGATCCGCTAGCGCTACCGGTCGCCACCATGGTGAGCAAGGGCGAG
GAGCTGTTCACCGGGGTGGTGCCCATCCTGGTCGAGCTGGACGGCGACGTAAACGGCCACAAGTTCAGCG
TGTCCGGCGAGGGCGAGGGCGATGCCACCTACGGCAAGCTGACCCTGAAGTTCATCTGCACCACCGGCAA
GCTGCCCGTGCCCTGGCCCACCCTCGTGACCACCCTGACCTACGGCGTGCAGTGCTTCAGCCGCTACCCC
GACCACATGAAGCAGCACGACTTCTTCAAGTCCGCCATGCCCGAAGGCTACGTCCAGGAGCGCACCATCT
TCTTCAAGGACGACGGCAACTACAAGACCCGCGCCGAGGTGAAGTTCGAGGGCGACACCCTGGTGAACCG
CATCGAGCTGAAGGGCATCGACTTCAAGGAGGACGGCAACATCCTGGGGCACAAGCTGGAGTACAACTAC
AACAGCCACAACGTCTATATCATGGCCGACAAGCAGAAGAACGGCATCAAGGTGAACTTCAAGATCCGCC
ACAACATCGAGGACGGCAGCGTGCAGCTCGCCGACCACTACCAGCAGAACACCCCCATCGGCGACGGCCC
CGTGCTGCTGCCCGACAACCACTACCTGAGCACCCAGTCCGCCCTGAGCAAAGACCCCAACGAGAAGCGC
GATCACATGGTCCTGCTGGAGTTCGTGACCGCCGCCGGGATCACTCTCGGCATGGACGAGCTGTACAAGT
CCGGACTCAGATCTATGGCGACGGCGGCCTACGAGCAGCTGAAGCTGCATATCACACCTGAAAAATTTTA
TGTGGAAGCTTGTGATGATGGAGCAGATGACGTACTTACCATTGACCGTGTGTCCACAGAGGTTACCCTT
GCAGTCAAGAAAGATGTTCCTCCTTCAGCTGTCACAAGACCAATATTTGGTATACTGGGCACAATCCATC
TGGTGGCAGGTAATTATCTTATAGTCATTACCAAAAAGATAAAAGTAGGTGAATTTTTCAGTCATGTAGT
CTGGAAAGCAACAGATTTTGATGTCCTTTCTTATAAGAAGACAATGTTGCACTTAACTGATATTCAGTTA
CAAGATAATAAAACCTTCCTAGCGATGCTAAACCATGTCTTGAATGTGGATGGATTTTACTTTTCAACAA
CATATGATTTGACCCATACTTTGCAGCGGCTATCCAACACTAGTCCTGAATTCCAAGAAATGAGTCTCTT
GGAAAGGGCAGATCAGCGGTTTGTATGGAATGGTCATCTTCTAAGAGAACTTTCTGCACAGCCAGAGGTT
CATCGGTTTGCCCTTCCAGTGTTACATGGCTTTATTACCATGCATTCATGTTCTATTAATGGAAAATACT
TTGATTGGATTCTCATCTCGAGGAGGAGCTGTTTCAGAGCTGGTGTGCGCTATTATGTAAGAGGAATTGA
TTCGGAAGGCCATGCAGCTAACTTTGTAGAAACAGAACAAATTGTGCACTACAATGGGAGCAAAGCTTCG
TTTGTACAGACTCGAGGATCAATACCTGTTTTCTGGTCCCAAAGACCAAACCTCAAGTACAAACCACTGC
CACAGATCAGCAAAGTAGCAAATCACATGGACGGTTTCCAAAGGCATTTTGATTCCCAAGTAATTATTTA
TGGAAAACAAGTTATAATCAATCTGATTAACCAGAAGGGCTCGGAGAAGCCACTTGAGCAGACATTTGCA
ACAATGGTGTCTTCCTTGGGAAGTGGAATGATGAGATACATTGCCTTTGACTTCCATAAGGAATGTAAAA
ATATGAGATGGGATCGACTAAGTATTTTATTGGATCAGGTAGCAGAAATGCAAGATGAATTAAGTTATTT
TCTAGTGGACTCTGCTGGCCAGGTGGTGGCAAACCAGGAAGGCGTGTTCCGAAGCAATTGCATGGATTGT
CTAGATAGAACCAATGTGATCCAGAGTTTGTTAGCTCGTCGTTCACTTCAGGCCCAACTTCAGAGACTAG
GAGTTTTGCATGTGGGACAAAAGCTTGAAGAACAAGATGAATTTGAGAAGATTTTCAAAAATGCCTGGGC
TGACAACGCAAATGCTTGTGCCAAGCAATATGCGGGAACTGGTGCCTTGAAGACTGACTTTACCAGAACT
GGAAAGAGAACTCATTTGGGACTTATAATGGATGGCTGGAACTCAATGATACGATATTATAAGAACAACT
TTTCCGATGGATTTAGACAAGATTCCATAGACTTATTTCTTGGAAACTATTCAGTGGATGAATTAGAATC
TCATAGTCCTTTAAGTGTTCCAAGGGACTGGAAATTGGGACTCGTGGGCATGGCCATCGTGGGAGGCATG
GCCCTGGGTGTGGCGGGACTGGCCGGACTCATCGGACTTGCTGTGTCCAAGTCCAAATCCTGATCAGCCA
TACCACATTTGTAGAGGTTTTACTTGCTTTAAAAAACCTCCCACACCTCCCCCTGAACCTGAAACATAAA
ATGAATGCAATTGTTGTTGTTAACTTGTTTATTGCAGCTTATAATGGTTACAAATAAAGCAATAGCATCA
CAAATTTCACAAATAAAGCATTTTTTTCACTGCATTCTAGTTGTGGTTTGTCCAAACTCATCAATGTATC
TTAACGCGTAAATTGTAAGCGTTAATATTTTGTTAAAATTCGCGTTAAATTTTTGTTAAATCAGCTCATT
TTTTAACCAATAGGCCGAAATCGGCAAAATCCCTTATAAATCAAAAGAATAGACCGAGATAGGGT
[37 nt withheld, positions 3356-3392]
AAAGAACGTGGACTCCAACGTCAAAGG
[49 nt withheld, positions 3420-3468]
T
[91 nt withheld, positions 3470-3560]
G
[124 nt withheld, positions 3562-3685]
CAGGTGGCACTTTTCGGGGAAATGTGCGCGGAACCCCTATTTGTTTATTTTTCTAAATACATTCAAATAT
GTATCCGCTCATGAGACAATAACCCTGATAAATGCTTCAATAATATTGAAAAAGGAAGAGTCCTGAGGCG
GAAAGAACCAGCTGTGGAATGTGTGTCAGTTAGGGTGTGGAAAGTCCCCAGGCTCCCCAGCAGGCAGAAG
TATGCAAAGCATGCATCTCAATTAGTCAGCAACCAGGTGTGGAAAGTCCCCAGGCTCCCCAGCAGGCAGA
AGTATGCAAAGCATGCATCTCAATTAGTCAGCAACCATAGTCCCGCCCCTAACTCCGCCCATCCCGCCCC
TAACTCCGCCCAGTTCCGCCCATTCTCCGCCCCATGGCTGACTAATTTTTTTTATTTATGCAGAGGCCGA
GGCCGCCTCGGCCTCTGAGCTATTCCAGAAGTAGTGAGGAGGCTTTTTTGGAGGCCTAGGCTTTTGCAAA
GATCGATCAAGAGACAGGATGAGGATCGTTTCGCATGATTGAACAAGATGGATTGCACGCAGGTTCTCCG
GCCGCTTGGGTGGAGAGGCTATTCGGCTATGACTGGGCACAACAGACAATCGGCTGCTCTGATGCCGCCG
TGTTCCGGCTGTCAGCGCAGGGGCGCCCGGTTCTTTTTGTCAAGACCGACCTGTCCGGTGCCCTGAATGA
ACTGCAAGACGAGGCAGCGCGGCTATCGTGGCTGGCCACGACGGGCGTTCCTTGCGCAGCTGTGCTCGAC
GTTGTCACTGAAGCGGGAAGGGACTGGCTGCTATTGGGCGAAGTGCCGGGGCAGGATCTCCTGTCATCTC
ACCTTGCTCCTGCCGAGAAAGTATCCATCATGGCTGATGCAATGCGGCGGCTGCATACGCTTGATCCGGC
TACCTGCCCATTCGACCACCAAGCGAAACATCGCATCGAGCGAGCACGTACTCGGATGGAAGCCGGTCTT
GTCGATCAGGATGATCTGGACGAAGAGCATCAGGGGCTCGCGCCAGCCGAACTGTTCGCCAGGCTCAAGG
CGAGCATGCCCGACGGCGAGGATCTCGTCGTGACCCATGGCGATGCCTGCTTGCCGAATATCATGGTGGA
AAATGGCCGCTTTTCTGGATTCATCGACTGTGGCCGGCTGGGTGTGGCGGACCGCTATCAGGACATAGCG
TTGGCTACCCGTGATATTGCTGAAGAGCTTGGCGGCGAATGGGCTGACCGCTTCCTCGTGCTTTACGGTA
TCGCCGCTCCCGATTCGCAGCGCATCGCCTTCTATCGCCTTCTTGACGAGTTCTTCTGAGCGGGACTCTG
GGGTTCGAAATGACCGACCAAGCGACGCCCAACCTGCCATCACGAGATTTCGATTCCACCGCCGCCTTCT
ATGAAAGGTTGGGCTTCGGAATCGTTTTCCGGGACGCCGGCTGGATGATCCTCCAGCGCGGGGATCTCAT
GCTGGAGTTCTTCGCCCACCCTAGGGGGAGGCTAACTGAAACACGGAAGGAGACAATACCGGAAGGAACC
CGCGCTATGACGGCAATAAAAAGACAGAATAAAACGCACGGTGTTGGGTCGTTTGTTCATAAACGCGGGG
TTCGGTCCCAGGGCTGGCACTCTGTCGATACCCCACCGAGACCCCATTGGGGCCAATACGCCCGCGTTTC
TTCCTTTTCCCCACCCCACCCCCCAAGTTCGGGTGAAGGCCCAGGGCTCGCAGCCAACGTCGGGGCGGCA
GGCCCTGCCATAGCCTCAGGTTACTCATATATACTTTAGATTGATTTAAAACTTCATTTTTAATTTAAAA
GGATCTAGGTGAAGATCCTTTTTGATAATCTCATGACCAAAATCCCTTAACGTGAGTTTTCGTTCCACTG
AGCGTCAGACCCCGTAGAAAAGATCAAAGGATCTTCTTGAGATCCTTTTTTTCTGCGCGTAATCTGCTGC
TTGCAAACAAAAAAACCACCGCTACCAGCGGTGGTTTGTTTGCCGGATCAAGAGCTACCAACTCTTTTTC
CGAAGGTAACTGGCTTCAGCAGAGCGCAGATACCAAATACTGTTCTTCTAGTGTAGCCGTAGTTAGGCCA
CCACTTCAAGAACTCTGTAGCACCGCCTACATACCTCGCTCTGCTAATCCTGTTACCAGTGGCTGCTGCC
AGTGGCGATAAGTCGTGTCTTACCGGGTTGGACTCAAGACGATAGTTACCGGATAAGGCGCAGCGGTCGG
GCTGAACGGGGGGTTCGTGCACACAGCCCAGCTTGGAGCGAACGACCTACACCGAACTGAGATACCTACA
GCGTGAGCTATGAGAAAGCGCCACGCTTCCCGAAGGGAGAAAGGCGGACAGGTATCCGGTAAGCGGCAGG
GTCGGAACAGGAGAGCGCACGAGGGAGCTTCCAGGGGGAAACGCCTGGTATCTTTATAGTCCTGTCGGGT
TTCGCCACCTCTGACTTGAGCGTCGATTTTTGTGATGCTCGTCAGGGGGGCGGAGCCTATGGAAAAACGC
CAGCAACGCGGCCTTTTTACGGTTCCTGGCCTTTTGCTGGCCTTTTGCTCACATGTTCTTTCCTGCGTTA
TCCCCTGATTCTGTGGATAACCGTATTACCGCCATGCAT
